Addgene plasmid #8663: p4458 FLAG-hPLIC-1
Depositing lab: Peter Howley. Depositing organization: Harvard Medical School. Publication: The hPLIC proteins may provide a link between the ubiquitination machinery and the proteasome. Kleijnen MF, Shih AH, Zhou P, Kumar S, Soccio RE, Kedersha NL, Gill G, Howley PM. Mol Cell 2000 Aug;6(2):409-19. 10.1016/S1097-2765(00)00040-X PubMed 10983987.
Backbone
  Vector backbone: pCS2+
  Backbone size w/o insert (bp): 4095
  Vector type: Mammalian Expression
Growth in bacteria
  Bacterial resistance: Ampicillin, 100 μg/mL
  Growth temperature: 37°C
  Growth strain: DH5alpha
  Copy number: High Copy
Gene/Insert
  Gene/Insert name: hPLIC-1 (alt name: PLIC-1)
  Species: H. sapiens (human)
  Entrez Gene: UBQLN1 (a.k.a. DA41, DSK2, PLIC-1, UBQN, XDRP1)
  Tag / fusion protein: FLAG (N terminal on insert)
  Cloning method: Restriction Enzyme; 5′ cloning site BamHI (not destroyed); 3′ cloning site XhoI (not destroyed)
  Sequencing primers: 5′ CMV-F
Terms and licenses: Academic/Nonprofit Terms; Industry Terms: Not Available to Industry
Depositor comments: See author's map.
How to cite: p4458 FLAG-hPLIC-1 was a gift from Peter Howley (Addgene plasmid # 8663 ; http://n2t.net/addgene:8663 ; RRID:Addgene_8663)
