[The description below was written by a language model from this plasmid's Addgene catalogue record.]
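Description:
p4458 FLAG-hPLIC-1 is a mammalian expression plasmid built on the pCS2+ backbone (about 4.1 kb without insert). It carries the human hPLIC-1 coding sequence, the product of the UBQLN1 gene, also known as ubiquilin-1, PLIC-1, DSK2, DA41 or XDRP1. The insert was placed between BamHI and XhoI sites, both of which remain intact, so the cassette can be excised or transferred with those enzymes. A FLAG epitope is fused to the N-terminus of the protein, allowing detection by immunoblotting or immunofluorescence and recovery by anti-FLAG immunoprecipitation. The plasmid is maintained in E. coli as a high-copy replicon under ampicillin selection. No mammalian selection marker is listed, which suggests transient transfection as the expected mode of use.

The record does not explicitly name the promoter. However, pCS2+ is a standard vector in which expression is generally driven by a CMV immediate-early enhancer/promoter with an SV40 polyadenylation signal downstream, and the listing of a CMV forward primer for sequencing is consistent with that arrangement. No feature table or insert size is provided, and the depositor refers users to the author's map for details.

hPLIC-1 is a ubiquitin-like protein, and the associated work examined the hPLIC proteins as a possible link between the ubiquitination machinery and the proteasome. This construct is therefore suited to overexpressing tagged hPLIC-1 in cultured mammalian cells to study its interaction partners, its localisation, and its effects on ubiquitin-dependent protein degradation.
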