>Addgene plasmid #8663 | p4458 FLAG-hPLIC-1 | addgene partial sequence | sequence record 17144 | CMV-F 5'-CGCAAATGGGCGGTAGGCGTG-3'
GGACCGCCATTCTGCCTGGGGACGTCGGAGCAAGCTTGATTTAGGTGACACTATAGAATACAAGCTACTT
GTTCTTTTTGCAGGATCCGCCACCATGGACTACAAGGACGACGATGACAAAGATCCCCCCCCAAGCTTCA
TGGCCGAGAGTGGTGAAAGCGGCGGTCCTCCGGGCTCCCAGGATAGCGCCGCCGGAGCCGAAGGTGCTGG
CGCCCCCGCGGCCGCTGCCTCCGCGGAGCCCAAAATCATGAAAGTCACCGTGAAGACCCCGAAGGAAAAG
GAGGAATTCGCCGTGCCCGAGAATAGCTCCGTCCAGCAGTTTAAGGAAGAAATCTCTAAACGTTTTAAAT
CACATACTGACCAACTTGTGTTGATATTTGCTGGAAAAATTTTGAAAGATCAAGATACCTTGAGTCAGCA
TGGAATTCATGATGGACTTACTGTTCACCTTGTCATTAAAACACAAAACAGGCCTCAGGATCATTCAGCT
CAGCAAACAAATACAGCTGGAAGCAATGTTACTACATCATCAACTCCTAATAGTAACTCTACATCTGGTT
CTGCTACTAGCAACCCTTTTGGTTTAGGT
